>Addgene plasmid #129015 | pMM0654 | addgene full sequence | sequence record 259463 | Addgene NGS Result
AGGAATCGAATGCAACCGGCGCAGGAACACTGCCAGCGCATCAACAATATTTTCACCTGAATCAGGATAT
TCTTCTAATACCTGGAATGCTGTTTTCCCGGGGATCGCAGTGGTGAGTAACCATGCATCATCAGGAGTAC
GGATAAAATGCTTGATGGTCGGAAGAGGCATAAATTCCGTCAGCCAGTTTAGTCTGACCATCTCATCTGT
AACATCATTGGCAACGCTACCTTTGCCATGTTTCAGAAACAACTCTGGCGCATCGGGCTTCCCATACAAT
CGATAGATTGTCGCACCTGATTGCCCGACATTATCGCGAGCCCATTTATACCCATATAAATCAGCATCCA
TGTTGGAATTTAATCGCGGCCTGGAGCAAGACGTTTCCCGTTGAATATGGCTCATAACACCCCTTGTATT
ACTGTTTATGTAAGCAGACAGTTTTATTGTTCATGATGATATATTTTTATCTTGTGCAATGTAACATCAG
AGATTTTGAGACACAACGTGGCTTTGTTGAATAAATCGAACTTTTGCTGAGTTGAAGGATCAGTCATGAC
CAAAATCCCTTAACGTGAGTTTTCGTTCCACTGAGCGTCAGACCCCGTAGAAAAGATCAAAGGATCTTCT
TGAGATCCTTTTTTTCTGCGCGTAATCTGCTGCTTGCAAACAAAAAAACCACCGCTACCAGCGGTGGTTT
GTTTGCCGGATCAAGAGCTACCAACTCTTTTTCCGAAGGTAACTGGCTTCAGCAGAGCGCAGATACCAAA
TACTGTTCTTCTAGTGTAGCCGTAGTTAGGCCACCACTTCAAGAACTCTGTAGCACCGCCTACATACCTC
GCTCTGCTAATCCTGTTACCAGTGGCTGCTGCCAGTGGCGATAAGTCGTGTCTTACCGGGTTGGACTCAA
GACGATAGTTACCGGATAAGGCGCAGCGGTCGGGCTGAACGGGGGGTTCGTGCACACAGCCCAGCTTGGA
GCGAACGACCTACACCGAACTGAGATACCTACAGCGTGAGCTATGAGAAAGCGCCACGCTTCCCGAAGGG
AGAAAGGCGGACAGGTATCCGGTAAGCGGCAGGGTCGGAACAGGAGAGCGCACGAGGGAGCTTCCAGGGG
GAAACGCCTGGTATCTTTATAGTCCTGTCGGGTTTCGCCACCTCTGACTTGAGCGTCGATTTTTGTGATG
CTCGTCAGGGGGGCGGAGCCTATGGAAAAACGCCAGCAACGCGGCCTTTTTACGGTTCCTGGCCTTTTGC
TGGCCTTTTGCTCACATGTTCTTTCCTGCGTTATCCCCTGATTCTGTGGATAACCGTGCGGCCGCCAATG
CTAAATTCGAGTGAAACACAGGAAGATCAGAAAATCCTCATTTCATCCATATTAACAATAATTTCAAATG
TTTATTTGCATTATTTGAAACTAGGCAAGACAAGCAACGAAACGTTTTTGAAAATTTTGAGTATTTTCAA
TAAATTTGTAGAGGACTCAGATATTGAAAAAAAGCTACAGCAATTAATACTTGATAAGAAGAGTATTGAG
AAGGGCAACGGTTCATCATCTCATGGATCTGCACATGAACAAACACCAGAGTCAAACGACGTTGAAATTG
AGGCTACTGCGCCAATTGATGACAATACAGACGATGATAACAAACCGAAGTTATCTGATGTAGAAAAGGA
TTAAAGATGCTAAGAGATAGTGATGATATTTCATAAATAATGTAATTCTATATATGTTAATTACCTTTTT
TGCGAGGCATATTTATGGTGAAGGATAAGTTTTGACCATCAAAGAAGGTTAATGTGGCTGTGGTTTCAGG
GTCCATAAAGCCCACATGGATAACATTACCCCTGAATTCGCATCTAGACTGAACTGGCCGATAATTGCAG
ACGAACGAAGAGGATGTCCAATATTTTTTTTAAGGAATAAGGATACTTCAAGACTAGATTCCCCCCTGCA
TTCCCATCAGAACCGTAAACCTTGGCGCTTTCCTTGGGAAGTATTCAAGAAGTGCCTTGTCCGGTTTCTG
TGGCTCACAAACCAGCGCGCCCGATATGGCTTTCTTTTCACTTATGAATGTACCAGTACGGGACAATTAG
AACGCTCCTGTAACAATCTCTTTGCAAATGTGGGGTTACATTCTAACCATGTCACACTGCTGACGAAATT
CAAAGTAAAAAAAAATGGGACCACGTCTTGAGAACGATAGATTTTCTTTATTTTACATTGAACAGTCGTT
GTCTCAGCGCGCTTTATGTTTTCATTCATACTTCATATTATAAAATAACAAAAGAAGAATTTCATATTCA
CGCCCAAGAAATCAGGCTGCTTTCCAAATGCAATTGACACTTCATTAGCCATCACACAAAACTCTTTCTT
GCTGGAGCTTCTTTTAAAAAAGACCTCAGTACACCAAACACGTTACCCGACCTCGTTATTTTACGACAAC
TATGATAAAATTCTGAAGAAAAAATAAAAAAATTTTCATACTTCTTGCTTTTATTTAAACCATTGAATGA
TTTCTTTTGAACAAAACTACCTGTTTCACCAAAGGAAATAGAAAGAAAAAATCAATTAGAAGAAAACAAA
AAACAAAAGATCTATGGATAAAGCGGAATTAATTCCCGAGCCTCCAAAAAAGAAGAGAAAGGTCGAATTG
GGTACCGCCGCCTCGGAGCTCCACTTAGACGGCGAGGACGTGGCGATGGCGCATGCCGACGCGCTAGACG
ATTTCGATCTGGACATGTTGGGGGACGGGGATTCCCCGGGTCCGGGATTTACCCCCCACGACTCCGCCCC
CTACGGCGCTCTGGATATGGCCGACTTCGAGTTTGAGCAGATGTTTACCGATGCCCTTGGAATTGACGAG
TACGGTGGGTTTAATACGACTCACTATAGGGCGAGCGCCGAAGCTAGCGCCACCATGAATGGAGCTATAG
GAGGTGACCTTTTGCTCAATTTTCCTGACATGTCGGTCCTAGAGCGCCAAAGGGCTCACCTCAAGTACCT
CAATCCCACCTTTGATTCTCCTCTCGCCGGCTTCTTTGCCGATTCTTCAATGATTACCGGCGGCGAGATG
GACAGCTATCTTTCGACTGCCGGTTTGAATCTTCCGATGATGTACGGTGAAACGACGGTGGAAGGTGATT
CAAGACTCTCAATTTCGCCGGAAACGACGCTTGGGACTGGAAATTTCAAGAAACGGAAGTTTGATACAGA
GACTAAGGATTGTAATGAGAAGAAGAAGAAGATGACGATGAACAGAGATGACCTAGTAGAAGAAGGAGAA
GAAGAGAAGTCGAAAATAACAGAGCAAAACAATGGGAGCACAAAAAGCATCAAGAAGATGAAACACAAAG
CCAAGAAAGAAGAGAACAATTTCTCTAATGATTCATCTAAAGTGACGAAGGAATTGGAGAAAACGGATTA
TATTCATGTTCGTGCACGACGAGGCCAAGCCACTGATAGTCACAGCATAGCAGAACGAGTTAGAAGAGAA
AAGATCAGTGAGAGAATGAAGTTTCTACAAGATTTGGTTCCTGGATGCGACAAGATCACAGGCAAAGCAG
GGATGCTTGATGAAATCATTAACTATGTTCAGTCTCTTCAGAGACAAATCGAGTTCTTATCGATGAAACT
AGCAATTGTGAATCCAAGGCCGGATTTTGATATGGATGACATTTTTGCCAAAGAGGTTGCCTCAACTCCA
ATGACTGTGGTGCCATCTCCTGAAATGGTTCTTTCCGGTTATTCTCATGAGATGGTTCACTCTGGTTATT
CTAGTGAGATGGTTAACTCCGGTTACCTTCATGTCAATCCAATGCAGCAAGTGAATACCAGTTCTGATCC
ATTGTCATGCTTCAACAATGGCGAAGCTCCTTCGATGTGGGACTCTCATGTGCAGAATCTCTATGGCAAT
TTAGGAGTACCGGTCATCGAGCTCGAGCTGCAGATGAATCGTAGATACGGATCCTAACTCGAGAGCTTTT
GATTAAGCCTTCTAGTCCAAAAAACACGTTTTTTTGTCATTTATTTCATTTTCTTAGAATAGTTTAGTTT
ATTCATTTTATAGTCACGAATGTTTTATGATTCTATATAGGGTTGCAAACAAGCATTTTTCATTTTATGT
TAAAACAATTTCAGGTTTACCTTTTATTCTGCTTGTGGTGACGCGTGTATCCGCCCGCTCTTTTGGTCAC
CCATGTATGCTGCCAAACCAGATGTCAACACAGCTACAACGAAGAGGATGTCCAATATTTTTTTTAAGGA
ATAAGGATACTTCAAGACTAGATTCCCCCCTGCATTCCCATCAGAACCGTAAACCTTGGCGCTTTCCTTG
GGAAGTATTCAAGAAGTGCCTTGTCCGGTTTCTGTGGCTCACAAACCAGCGCGCCCGATATGGCTTTCTT
TTCACTTATGAATGTACCAGTACGGGACAATTAGAACGCTCCTGTAACAATCTCTTTGCAAATGTGGGGT
TACATTCTAACCATGTCACACTGCTGACGAAATTCAAAGTAAAAAAAAATGGGACCACGTCTTGAGAACG
ATAGATTTTCTTTATTTTACATTGAACAGTCGTTGTCTCAGCGCGCTTTATGTTTTCATTCATACTTCAT
ATTATAAAATAACAAAAGAAGAATTTCATATTCACGCCCAAGAAATCAGGCTGCTTTCCAAATGCAATTG
ACACTTCATTAGCCATCACACAAAACTCTTTCTTGCTGGAGCTTCTTTTAAAAAAGACCTCAGTACACCA
AACACGTTACCCGACCTCGTTATTTTACGACAACTATGATAAAATTCTGAAGAAAAAATAAAAAAATTTT
CATACTTCTTGCTTTTATTTAAACCATTGAATGATTTCTTTTGAACAAAACTACCTGTTTCACCAAAGGA
AATAGAAAGAAAAAATCAATTAGAAGAAAACAAAAAACAAAAGATCTATGGCCCCCAAGAAGAAGAGGAA
GGTTGGTATTCACGGGGGTACCCGCCCATATGCTTGCCCTGTCGAGTCCTGCGATCGCCGCTTTTCTCGC
TCGGATGAGCTTACCCGCCATATCCGCATCCATACCGGTCAGAAGCCCTTCCAGTGTCGAATCTGCATGC
GTAACTTCAGTCGTAGTGACCACCTTACCACCCACATCCGCACCCACACAGGCGAGAAGCCTTTTGCCTG
TGACATTTGTGGGAGGAAGTTTGCCAGGAGTGATGAACGCAAGAGGCATACCAAAATCCATACAGGTGCT
AGCTTCATGAAGATGGACAAAAAGACTATAGTTTGGTTTAGAAGAGATCTAAGGATTGAGGATAATCCTG
CATTAGCAGCAGCTGCTCACGAAGGATCTGTTTTTCCTGTCTTCATTTGGTGTCCTGAAGAAGAAGGACA
GTTTTATCCTGGAAGAGCTTCAAGATGGTGGATGAAACAATCACTTGCTCACTTATCTCAATCCTTGAAG
GCTCTTGGATCTGACCTCACTTTAATCAAAACCCACAACACGATTTCAGCGATCTTGGATTGTATCCGCG
TTACCGGTGCTACAAAAGTCGTCTTTAACCACCTCTATGATCCTGTTTCGTTAGTTCGGGACCATACCGT
AAAGGAGAAGCTGGTGGAACGTGGGATCTCTGTGCAAAGCTACAATGGAGATCTATTGTATGAACCGTGG
GAGATATACTGCGAAAAGGGCAAACCTTTTACGAGTTTCAATTCTTACTGGAAGAAATGCTTAGATATGT
CGATTGAATCCGTTATGCTTCCTCCTCCTTGGCGGTTGATGCCAATAACTGCAGCGGCTGAAGCGATTTG
GGCGTGTTCGATTGAAGAACTAGGGCTGGAGAATGAGGCCGAGAAACCGAGCAATGCGTTGTTAACTAGA
GCTTGGAGTCCAGGATGGAGCAATGCTGATAAGTTACTAAATGAGTTCATCGAGAAGCAGTTGATAGATT
ATGCAAAGAACAGCAAGAAAGTTGTTGGGAATTCTACTTCACTACTTTCTCCGTATCTCCATTTCGGGGA
AATAAGCGTCAGACACGTTTTCCAGTGTGCCCGGATGAAACAAATTATATGGGCAAGAGATAAGAACAGT
GAAGGAGAAGAAAGTGCAGATCTTTTTCTTAGGGGAATCGGTTTAAGAGAGTATTCTCGGTATATATGTT
TCAACTTCCCGTTTACTCACGAGCAATCGTTGTTGAGTCATCTTCGGTTTTTCCCTTGGGATGCTGATGT
TGATAAGTTCAAGGCCTGGAGACAAGGCAGGACCGGTTATCCGTTGGTGGATGCCGGAATGAGAGAGCTT
TGGGCTACCGGATGGATGCATAACAGAATAAGAGTGATTGTTTCAAGCTTTGCTGTGAAGTTTCTTCTCC
TTCCATGGAAATGGGGAATGAAGTATTTCTGGGATACACTTTTGGATGCTGATTTGGAATGTGACATCCT
TGGCTGGCAGTATATCTCTGGGAGTATCCCCGATGGCCACGAGCTTGATCGCTTGGACAATCCCGCGTTA
CAAGGCGCCAAATATGACCCAGAAGGTGAGTACATAAGGCAATGGCTTCCCGAGCTTGCGAGATTGCCAA
CTGAATGGATCCATCATCCATGGGACGCTCCTTTAACCGTACTCAAAGCTTCTGGTGTGGAACTCGGAAC
AAACTATGCGAAACCCATTGTAGACATCGACACAGCTCGTGAGCTACTAGCTAAAGCTATTTCAAGAACC
CGTGAAGCACAGATCATGATCGGAGCAGCAGCCCGGGGATCCTAACTCGAGGCCAATTGGTGCGGCAATT
GATAATAACGAAAATGTCTTTTAATGATCTGGGTATAATGAGGAATTTTCCGAACGTTTTTACTTTATAT
ATATATATACATGTAACATATATTCTATACGCTATAGAGAAAGGAAATTTTTCAATTAAAAAAAAAATAG
AGAAAGAGTTTCACTTCTTGATTATCGCTAACACTAATGGTTGAAGTACTGCTACTTTAATTTTATGCTG
GATGCACACACTGGCTTAAGATGACAACGAAGAGGATGTCCAATATTTTTTTTAAGGAATAAGGATACTT
CAAGACTAGATTCCCCCCTGCATTCCCATCAGAACCGTAAACCTTGGCGCTTTCCTTGGGAAGTATTCAA
GAAGTGCCTTGTCCGGTTTCTGTGGCTCACAAACCAGCGCGCCCGATATGGCTTTCTTTTCACTTATGAA
TGTACCAGTACGGGACAATTAGAACGCTCCTGTAACAATCTCTTTGCAAATGTGGGGTTACATTCTAACC
ATGTCACACTGCTGACGAAATTCAAAGTAAAAAAAAATGGGACCACGTCTTGAGAACGATAGATTTTCTT
TATTTTACATTGAACAGTCGTTGTCTCAGCGCGCTTTATGTTTTCATTCATACTTCATATTATAAAATAA
CAAAAGAAGAATTTCATATTCACGCCCAAGAAATCAGGCTGCTTTCCAAATGCAATTGACACTTCATTAG
CCATCACACAAAACTCTTTCTTGCTGGAGCTTCTTTTAAAAAAGACCTCAGTACACCAAACACGTTACCC
GACCTCGTTATTTTACGACAACTATGATAAAATTCTGAAGAAAAAATAAAAAAATTTTCATACTTCTTGC
TTTTATTTAAACCATTGAATGATTTCTTTTGAACAAAACTACCTGTTTCACCAAAGGAAATAGAAAGAAA
AAATCAATTAGAAGAAAACAAAAAACAAAAGATCTATGGTGTCCAAAGGAGAGGAGTTAATCAAGGAAAA
CATGAGAATGAAAGTTGTCATGGAGGGCTCCGTTAATGGTCACCAATTCAAGTGTACAGGGGAAGGTGAA
GGTAATCCTTACATGGGTACACAAACTATGAGAATTAAAGTAATTGAAGGCGGACCACTACCATTTGCAT
TTGACATTCTGGCAACGTCATTCATGTACGGATCACGAACTTTCATCAAGTACCCTAAAGGTATACCAGA
CTTTTTCAAGCAATCTTTTCCAGAGGGTTTTACATGGGAAAGGGTTACAAGATACGAAGATGGGGGTGTC
GTCACAGTTATGCAAGATACTTCATTAGAAGATGGCTGCCTTGTCTATCATGTGCAAGTAAGAGGGGTGA
ATTTTCCTTCTAACGGACCTGTGATGCAGAAAAAGACCAAAGGTTGGGAACCAAATACTGAAATGATGTA
CCCAGCTGATGGAGGTTTGAGAGGCTACACACACATGGCGCTTAAAGTTGATGGTGGAGGTCATTTGTCT
TGTAGTTTTGTTACCACTTATCGTTCTAAAAAGACTGTTGGCAATATCAAAATGCCAGGAATACATGCTG
TAGACCACAGACTAGAAAGACTCGAAGAGAGCGATAACGAAATGTTCGTTGTACAGAGAGAGCATGCCGT
AGCCAAATTTGCTGGCTTAGGCGGTGGTATGGATGAATTGTATAAGGGATCCTAACTCGAGGCGAATTTC
TTATGATTTATGATTTTTATTATTAAATAAGTTATAAAAAAAATAAGTGTATACAAATTTTAAAGTGACT
CTTAGGTTTTAAAACGAAAATTCTTATTCTTGAGTAACTCTTTCCTGTAGGTCAGGTTGCTTTCTCAGGT
ATAGCATGAGGTCGCTCTTATTGACCACACCTCTACCGGCATGCCGAGCAAATGCCTGCAAATCGCTCCC
CATTTCGCTGAGCAGTTACAGAGATGTTACGAACCACTAGTGCACTGCAGTACACGGTTTCCTTGAAATT
TTTTTGATTCGGTAATCTCCGAACAGAAGGAAGAACGAAGGAAGGAGCACAGACTTAGATTGGTATATAT
ACGCATATGTAGTGTTGAAGAAACATGAAATTGCCCAGTATTCTTAACCCAACTGCACAGAACAAAAACG
TGCAGGAAACGAAGATAAATCATGTCGAAAGCTACATATAAGGAACGTGCTGCTACTCATCCTAGTCCTG
TTGCTGCCAAGCTATTTAATATCATGCACGAAAAGCAAACAAACTTGTGTGCTTCATTGGATGTTCGTAC
CACCAAGGAATTACTGGAGTTAGTTGAAGCATTAGGTCCCAAAATTTGTTTACTAAAAACACATGTGGAT
ATCTTGACTGATTTTTCCATGGAGGGCACAGTTAAGCCGCTAAAGGCATTATCCGCCAAGTACAATTTTT
TACTCTTCGAGGACAGAAAATTTGCTGACATTGGTAATACAGTCAAATTGCAGTACTCTGCGGGTGTATA
CAGAATAGCAGAATGGGCAGACATTACGAATGCACACGGTGTGGTGGGCCCAGGTATTGTTAGCGGTTTG
AAGCAGGCGGCAGAAGAAGTAACAAAGGAACCTAGAGGCCTTTTGATGTTAGCAGAATTGTCATGCAAGG
GCTCCCTATCTACTGGAGAATATACTAAGGGTACTGTTGACATTGCGAAGAGCGACAAAGATTTTGTTAT
CGGCTTTATTGCTCAAAGAGACATGGGTGGAAGAGATGAAGGTTACGATTGGTTGATTATGACACCCGGT
GTGGGTTTAGATGACAAGGGAGATGCATTGGGTCAACAGTATAGAACCGTGGATGATGTGGTTTCTACAG
GATCTGACATTATTATTGTTGGAAGAGGACTATTTGCAAAGGGAAGGGATGCTAAGGTAGAGGGTGAACG
TTACAGAAAAGCAGGCTGGGAAGCATATTTGAGAAGATGCGGCCAGCAAAACTAAAAAACTGTATTATAA
GTAAATGCATGTATACTAAACTCACAAATTAGAGCTTCAATTTAATTATATCAGTTATTACCCGAGTAGA
GCACTTGAATCCACTGCCCCGGGAATCTCGGTCGTAATGATTTCTATAATGACGAAAAAAAAAAAATTGG
AAAGAAAAAGCTTCATGGCCTTTATAAAAAGGAACTATCCAATACCTCGCCAGAACCAAGTAACAGTATT
TTACGGGGCACAAATCAAGAACAATAAGACAGGACTGTAAAGATGGACGCATTGAACTCCAAAGAACAAC
AAGAGTTCCAAAAAGTAGTGGAACAAAAGCAAATGAAGGATTTCATGCGTTTGTACTCTAATCTGGTAGA
AAGATGTTTCACAGACTGTGTCAATGACTTCACAACATCAAAGCTAACCAATAAGGAACAAACATGCATC
ATGAAGTGCTCAGAAAAGTTCTTGAAGCATAGCGAACGTGTAGGGCAGCGTTTCCAAGAACAAAACGCTG
CCTTGGGACAAGGCTTGGGCCGATAAGGTGTACTGGCGTATATATATCTAATTATGTATCTCTGGTGTAG
CCCATTTTTAGCATGTAAATATAAAGACCGAGCGGCCGCGTGTTACAACCAATTAACCAATTCTGATTAG
AAAAACTCATCGAGCATCAAATGAAACTGCAATTTATTCATATCAGGATTATCAATACCATATTTTTGAA
AAAGCCGTTTCTGTAATGAAGGAGAAAACTCACCGAGGCAGTTCCATAGGATGGCAAGATCCTGGTATCG
GTCTGCGATTCCGACTCGTCCAACATCAATACAACCTATTAATTTCCCCTCGTCAAAAATAAGGTTATCA
AGTGAGAAATCACCATGAGTGACGACTGAATCCGGTGAGAATGGCAAAAGCTTATGCATTTCTTTCCAGA
CTTGTTCAACAGGCCAGCCATTACGCTCGTCATCAAAATCACTCGCATCAACCAAACCGTTATTCATTCG
TGATTGCGCCTGAGCGAGGCGAAATACGCGATCGCTGTTAAAAGGACAATTACAAAC
Features (pLannotate 1.2.2; 14 found; start..end, strand, type, name):
    630..1218    +  rep_origin     ori: high-copy-number ColE1/pMB1/pBR322/pUC origin of replication
   1325..1681    +  CDS            GEA2 (fragment): GEA2_YEAST - Experimental evidence at protein level: Swiss-Prot protein existence level 1. Activates the ARF proteins by exchanging bound GDP for free GTP. Plays a role in maintaining mitochondrial morphology (PubMed:25190516). From Saccharomyces cerevisiae (strain ATCC 204508 / S288c) (Baker's yeast).
   2634..2653    +  CDS            SV40 NLS (fragment): nuclear localization signal of SV40 (simian virus 40) large T antigen
   2676..2879    +  CDS            VP16 AD (fragment): transcriptional activation domain of herpes simplex virus protein VP16 (Triezenberg et al., 1988; Cousens et al., 1989); UL48
   2882..2900    +  promoter       T7 promoter: promoter for bacteriophage T7 RNA polymerase
   2925..3929    +  CDS            BHLH63: BH063_ARATH - Also known as CIB1, EN84. Experimental evidence at protein level: Swiss-Prot protein existence level 1. Transcription factor that binds DNA to G box 5'-CACGTG-3' and, to a lower extent, to E-box 5'-CANNTG-3' in vitro. Binds to chromatin DNA of the FT gene and promotes its expression, and thus triggers flowering in response to blue light. From Arabidopsis thaliana (Mouse-ear cress).
   4993..5164    +  CDS            ZFHD1 (DNA binding domain) (fragment): composite human DNA-binding domain composed of domains from the transcription factors Zif268 and Oct-1 (Pomerantz et al., 1995)
   5257..6750    +  CDS            CRY2PHR: N-terminal photolyase homology region of Arabidopsis thaliana cryptochrome 2 binds to CIB1 upon exposure to blue light (Kennedy et al., 2010)
   7736..8446    +  CDS            mRuby2: mRuby2 is a basic (constitutively fluorescent) red fluorescent protein published in 2012, derived from Entacmaea quadricolor. It has moderate acid sensitivity.
   8462..8649    +  terminator     ADH1 terminator: S. cerevisiae ADH1; transcription terminator for the S. cerevisiae alcohol dehydrogenase 1 (ADH1) gene
   8735..8911    +  promoter       URA3 promoter (fragment): S. cerevisiae URA3
   8912..9715    +  CDS            URA3: orotidine-5'-phosphate decarboxylase, required for uracil biosynthesis; S. cerevisiae URA3; yeast auxotrophic marker, counterselectable with 5-fluoroorotic acid (5-FOA)
   9983..10243   +  CDS            TIM9: TIM9_YEAST - Experimental evidence at protein level: Swiss-Prot protein existence level 1. Mitochondrial intermembrane chaperone that participates in the import and insertion of multi-pass transmembrane proteins into the mitochondrial inner membrane. Also required for the transfer of beta- barrel precursors from the TOM complex to the sorting and assembly machinery (SAM complex) of the outer membrane. Acts as a chaperone-like protein that protects the hydrophobic precursors from aggregation and guide them through the mitochondrial intermembrane space. Compared to TIM10, it may have a strong st
  10357..405     -  CDS            KanR (across the origin): aminoglycoside phosphotransferase; aph(3')-Ia; confers resistance to kanamycin in bacteria or G418 (Geneticin®) in eukaryotes
