[The description below was written by a language model from this plasmid's Addgene catalogue record and pLannotate feature annotations shown in this document.]
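Description:
pMM0654 is a yeast integrating expression plasmid from a yeast optogenetic toolkit for Saccharomyces cerevisiae. No named backbone is recorded. In E. coli it is propagated through a high-copy ColE1-type origin and selected with kanamycin (KanR, aminoglycoside phosphotransferase). No yeast replication origin is annotated. Instead, the payload is bracketed by 5' and 3' URA3 locus homology arms, which the feature table picks up as fragments of the neighbouring GEA2 and TIM9 genes. This arrangement is consistent with chromosomal integration at URA3. A complete URA3 gene with its promoter provides uracil prototrophy selection and can be counterselected with 5-FOA.

The insert carries three transcription units, each driven by the RPL18B promoter, which the record labels "pMEDIUM" to indicate medium strength. The first expresses SV40 NLS–VP16 activation domain–CIB1 (Arabidopsis BHLH63) with the ENO1 terminator. The second expresses SV40 NLS–ZCRY2PHR, a zinc-finger DNA-binding domain (annotated as a ZFHD1/Zif268-type fragment) fused to the photolyase homology region of Arabidopsis cryptochrome 2, with the SSA1 terminator. Blue light induces CRY2PHR to bind CIB1, bringing VP16 to the DNA-bound half and reconstituting a split transcription factor. The third unit places the red fluorescent protein mRuby2 directly under pRPL18B with the ADH1 terminator, so the reporter is expressed constitutively rather than from a light-responsive promoter. The promoters and the ENO1 and SSA1 terminators come from the insert name and are not annotated in the feature table. A short T7 promoter match lies between VP16 and CIB1 and is probably a linker remnant.

The stated purpose is to serve as a control for integration of the optogenetic machinery alongside a medium-strength mRuby2 reporter.
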