Addgene plasmid #129015: pMM0654
Purpose: Control for optogenetic machinery (pMEDIUM-VP16-CIB1/pMEDIUM-ZCRY2PHR) integration with pMEDIUM-mRUBY2 reporter
Depositing lab: Megan McClean. Depositing organization: University of Wisconsin, Madison. Publication: A yeast optogenetic toolkit (yOTK) for gene expression control in Saccharomyces cerevisiae. An-Adirekkun JM, Stewart CJ, Geller SH, Patel MT, Melendez J, Oakes BL, Noyes MB, McClean MN. Biotechnol Bioeng. 2019 Dec 2. doi: 10.1002/bit.27234. PubMed 31788779.
Backbone
  Vector backbone: NA
  Vector type: Yeast Expression
Growth in bacteria
  Bacterial resistance: Kanamycin, 50 μg/mL
  Growth temperature: 37°C
  Growth strain: DH5alpha
  Copy number: High Copy
Gene/Insert
  Gene/Insert name: 5' URA3-pRPL18B-SV40NLS-VP16-CIB1-tENO1-pRPL18B-SV40NLS-ZCRY2PHR-tSSA1-pRPL18B-mRUBY2-tADH1-URA3 URA3 3'-KanR-ColE1
  Species: S. cerevisiae (budding yeast)
  Cloning method: Restriction Enzyme; 5′ cloning site unknown (unknown if destroyed); 3′ cloning site unknown (unknown if destroyed)
Terms and licenses: Academic/Nonprofit Terms; Industry Terms: Not Available to Industry
How to cite: pMM0654 was a gift from Megan McClean (Addgene plasmid # 129015 ; http://n2t.net/addgene:129015 ; RRID:Addgene_129015)
